>Addgene plasmid #139247 | pPD1159 pLink 9 | addgene full sequence | sequence record 325057 | Addgene NGS Result
GACGGATCGGGAGATCTCCCGATCCCCTATGGTGCACTCTCAGTACAATCTGCTCTGATGCCGCATAGTT
AAGCCAGTATCTGCTCCCTGCTTGTGTGTTGGAGGTCGCTGAGTAGTGCGCGAGCAAAATTTAAGCTACA
ACAAGGCAAGGCTTGACCGACAATTGGAAGACAAAGACGAATTCGATATCGCACATGTGACCGAGGGATT
GTCTTCGCATGCTGGGGATGCGGTGGGCTCTATGGCTTCTGAGGCGGAAAGAACCAGCTGGGGCTCTAGG
GGGTATCCCC
[124 nt withheld, positions 291-414]
C
[91 nt withheld, positions 416-506]
A
[49 nt withheld, positions 508-556]
CCTTTGACGTTGGAGTCCACGTTCTTT
[37 nt withheld, positions 584-620]
ACCCTATCTCGGTCTATTCTTTTGATTTATAAGGGATTTTGCCGATTTCGGCCTATTGGTTAAAAAATGA
GCTGATTTAACAAAAATTTAACGCGAATTAATTCTGTGGAATGTGTGTCAGTTAGGCTCAATTAGTCAGC
AACCATAGTCCCGCCCCTAACTCCGCCCATCCCGCCCCTAACTCCGCCCAGTTCCGCCCATTCTCCGCCC
CATGGCTGACTAATTTTTTTTATTTATGCAGAGGCCGAGGCCGCCTCTGCCTCTGAGCTATTCCAGAAGT
AGTGAGGAGGCTTTTTTGGAGGCCTAGGCTTTTGCAAAAAGCTCCCGGGAGCTTGTATATCCATTTTCGG
AGGTTGGGCTTCGGAATCGTTTTCCGGGACGCCGGCTGGATGATCCTCCAGCGCGGGGATCTCATGCTGG
AGTTCTTCGCCCACCCCAACTTGTTTATTGCAGCTTATAATGGTTACAAATAAAGCAATAGCATCACAAA
TTTCACAAATAAAGCATTTTTTTCACTGCATTCTAGTTGTGGTTTGTCCAAACTCATCAATGTATCTTAT
CATGTCTGTATACCGTCGACCTCTAGCTAGAGCTTGGCGTAATCATGGTCATAGCTGTTTCCTGTGTGAA
ATTGTTATCCGCTCACAATTCCACACAACATACGAGCCGGAAGCATAAAGTGTAAAGCCTGGGGTGCCTA
ATGAGTGAGCTAACTCACATTAATTGCGTTGCGCTCACTGCCCGCTTTCCAGTCGGGAAACCTGTCGTGC
CAGCTGCATTAATGAATCGGCCAACGCGCGGGGAGAGGCGGTTTGCGTATTGGGCGCTCTTCCGCTTCCT
CGCTCACTGACTCGCTGCGCTCGGTCGTTCGGCTGCGGCGAGCGGTATCAGCTCACTCAAAGGCGGTAAT
ACGGTTATCCACAGAATCAGGGGATAACGCAGGAAAGAACATGTGAGCAAAAGGCCAGCAAAAGGCCAGG
AACCGTAAAAAGGCCGCGTTGCTGGCGTTTTTCCATAGGCTCCGCCCCCCTGACGAGCATCACAAAAATC
GACGCTCAAGTCAGAGGTGGCGAAACCCGACAGGACTATAAAGATACCAGGCGTTTCCCCCTGGAAGCTC
CCTCGTGCGCTCTCCTGTTCCGACCCTGCCGCTTACCGGATACCTGTCCGCCTTTCTCCCTTCGGGAAGC
GTGGCGCTTTCTCATAGCTCACGCTGTAGGTATCTCAGTTCGGTGTAGGTCGTTCGCTCCAAGCTGGGCT
GTGTGCACGAACCCCCCGTTCAGCCCGACCGCTGCGCCTTATCCGGTAACTATCGTCTTGAGTCCAACCC
GGTAAGACACGACTTATCGCCACTGGCAGCAGCCACTGGTAACAGGATTAGCAGAGCGAGGTATGTAGGC
GGTGCTACAGAGTTCTTGAAGTGGTGGCCTAACTACGGCTACACTAGAAGAACAGTATTTGGTATCTGCG
CTCTGCTGAAGCCAGTTACCTTCGGAAAAAGAGTTGGTAGCTCTTGATCCGGCAAACAAACCACCGCTGG
TAGCGGTGGTTTTTTTGTTTGCAAGCAGCAGATTACGCGCAGAAAAAAAGGATCTCAAGAAGATCCTTTG
ATCTTTTCTACGGGGTCTGACGCTCAGTGGAACGAAAACTCACGTTAAGGGATTTTGGTCATGAGATTAT
CAAAAAGGATCTTCACCTAGATCCTTTTAAATTAAAAATGAAGTTTTAAATCAATCTAAAGTATATATGA
GTAAACTTGGTCTGACAGTTACCAATGCTTAATCAGTGAGGCACCTATCTCAGCGATCTGTCTATTTCGT
TCATCCATAGTTGCCTGACTCCCCGTCGTGTAGATAACTACGATACGGGAGGGCTTACCATCTGGCCCCA
GTGCTGCAATGATACCGCGAGATCCACGCTCACCGGCTCCAGATTTATCAGCAATAAACCAGCCAGCCGG
AAGGGCCGAGCGCAGAAGTGGTCCTGCAACTTTATCCGCCTCCATCCAGTCTATTAATTGTTGCCGGGAA
GCTAGAGTAAGTAGTTCGCCAGTTAATAGTTTGCGCAACGTTGTTGCCATTGCTACAGGCATCGTGGTGT
CACGCTCGTCGTTTGGTATGGCTTCATTCAGCTCCGGTTCCCAACGATCAAGGCGAGTTACATGATCCCC
CATGTTGTGCAAAAAAGCGGTTAGCTCCTTCGGTCCTCCGATCGTTGTCAGAAGTAAGTTGGCCGCAGTG
TTATCACTCATGGTTATGGCAGCACTGCATAATTCTCTTACTGTCATGCCATCCGTAAGATGCTTTTCTG
TGACTGGTGAGTACTCAACCAAGTCATTCTGAGAATAGTGTATGCGGCGACCGAGTTGCTCTTGCCCGGC
GTCAATACGGGATAATACCGCGCCACATAGCAGAACTTTAAAAGTGCTCATCATTGGAAAACGTTCTTCG
GGGCGAAAACTCTCAAGGATCTTACCGCTGTTGAGATCCAGTTCGATGTAACCCACTCGTGCACCCAACT
GATCTTCAGCATCTTTTACTTTCACCAGCGTTTCTGGGTGAGCAAAAACAGGAAGGCAAAATGCCGCAAA
AAAGGGAATAAGGGCGACACGGAAATGTTGAATACTCATACTCTTCCTTTTTCAATATTATTGAAGCATT
TATCAGGGTTATTGTCTCATGAGCGGATACATATTTGAATGTATTTAGAAAAATAAACAAATAGGGGTTC
CGCGCACATTTCCCCGAAAAGTGCCACCTGACGTC
Features (pLannotate 1.2.2; 15 found; start..end, strand, type, name):
     28..80      -  misc_feature   bom (fragment): basis of mobility region from pBR322
    217..245     +  polyA_signal   bGH poly(A) signal (fragment): bovine growth hormone polyadenylation signal
    249..270     +  promoter       SV40 promoter (fragment): SV40 enhancer and early promoter
    291..719     +  rep_origin     f1 ori (sequence partly withheld): f1 bacteriophage origin of replication; arrow indicates direction of (+) strand synthesis
    724..746     +  promoter       SV40 promoter (fragment): SV40 enhancer and early promoter
    747..938     +  promoter       SV40 promoter: SV40 early promoter
    965..1063    +  CDS            ble (fragment): BLE_KLEPN - Experimental evidence at protein level: Swiss-Prot protein existence level 1. Binding protein with a strong affinity to the bleomycin family of antibiotics. Binds to CL990; an antimitotic-antibiotic compound. From Klebsiella pneumoniae.
   1058..1179    +  polyA_signal   SV40 poly(A) signal: SV40 polyadenylation signal
   1252..1268    -  protein_bind   lac operator: The lac repressor binds to the lac operator to inhibit transcription in E. coli. This inhibition can be relieved by adding lactose or isopropyl-β-D-thiogalactopyranoside (IPTG). lac repressor encoded by lacI
   1276..1306    -  promoter       lac promoter: promoter for the E. coli lac operon
   1321..1342    -  protein_bind   CAP binding site: CAP binding activates transcription in the presence of cAMP. E. coli catabolite activator protein
   1355..1447    -  CDS            lacI (fragment): lac repressor; lacI; The lac repressor binds to the lac operator to inhibit transcription in E. coli. This inhibition can be relieved by adding lactose or isopropyl-β-D-thiogalactopyranoside (IPTG).
   1630..2218    -  rep_origin     ori: high-copy-number ColE1/pMB1/pBR322/pUC origin of replication
   2389..3249    -  CDS            AmpR: β-lactamase; bla; confers resistance to ampicillin, carbenicillin, and related antibiotics
   3250..3354    -  promoter       AmpR promoter: bla
