[The description below was written by a language model from this plasmid's Addgene catalogue record and pLannotate feature annotations shown in this document.]
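Description:
pPD1159 pLink 9 is a small (about 3.4 kb) synthetic-biology helper plasmid built on the pPD005 pcDNA Golden Gate backbone, a pcDNA-derived vector adapted for Golden Gate assembly. It is maintained in E. coli through a high-copy ColE1/pUC-type origin and selected with ampicillin via the AmpR (β-lactamase) gene and its native promoter. An f1 phage origin is also present, as are short lac regulatory remnants (lac promoter, operator, CAP site and a lacI fragment) and a bom fragment, which are carried over from the parental cloning vectors.

The payload is a synthetic sequence called Linker9, flanked by BpiI sites that are retained after cloning. BpiI is a type IIS enzyme that cuts outside its recognition sequence, so the linker can be released with defined overhangs in a Golden Gate reaction. According to the record, this plasmid supplies the linker used when assembling genetic circuits made of nine transcription units (TUs), which suggests it belongs to a series of linker vectors matched to different numbers of units; the record does not describe the linker's composition, and the automated annotation does not label it.

The remaining annotated mammalian elements are largely vestigial: only short fragments of the bGH polyadenylation signal and of a bleomycin-family resistance gene (ble) are detected, alongside an SV40 early promoter and SV40 poly(A) signal. No complete mammalian expression cassette or intact mammalian selection marker is annotated, consistent with a role as a part-donor plasmid for assembly rather than an expression vector in its own right.
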