Addgene plasmid #139247: pPD1159 pLink 9
Purpose: Vector that holds the linker for circuits with 9 TUs
Depositing lab: Joshua Leonard. Depositing organization: Northwestern University.
Backbone
  Vector backbone: pPD005 pcDNA Golden Gate
  Vector type: Synthetic Biology
Growth in bacteria
  Bacterial resistance: Ampicillin, 100 μg/mL
  Growth temperature: 37°C
  Growth strain: DH5alpha
  Copy number: High Copy
Gene/Insert
  Gene/Insert name: Linker9
  Species: Synthetic
  Cloning method: Restriction Enzyme; 5′ cloning site BpiI (not destroyed); 3′ cloning site BpiI (not destroyed)
Terms and licenses: Academic/Nonprofit Terms; Industry Terms: Not Available to Industry
Depositor comments: Leonard Lab plasmid reference number: L1568
How to cite: pPD1159 pLink 9 was a gift from Joshua Leonard (Addgene plasmid # 139247 ; http://n2t.net/addgene:139247 ; RRID:Addgene_139247)
