>Addgene plasmid #139247 | pPD1159 pLink 9 | depositor partial sequence | sequence record 269334 | Linker9
AGACGAATTCGATATCGCACATGTGACCGAGGGA
